>Addgene plasmid #247683 | pBK-EcTyrRS-VSMA | addgene full sequence | sequence record 498532 | Addgene NGS Result
TTGAGATCCTTTTTTTCTGCGCGTAATCTGCTGCTTGCAAACAAAAAAACCACCGCTACCAGCGGTGGTT
TGTTTGCCGGATCAAGAGCTACCAACTCTTTTTCCGAAGGTAACTGGCTTCAGCAGAGCGCAGATACCAA
ATACTGTCCTTCTAGTGTAGCCGTAGTTAGGCCACCACTTCAAGAACTCTGTAGCACCGCCTACATACCT
CGCTCTGCTAATCCTGTTACCAGTGGCTGCTGCCAGTGGCGATAAGTCGTGTCTTACCGGGTTGGACTCA
AGACGATAGTTACCGGATAAGGCGCAGCGGTCGGGCTGAACGGGGGGTTCGTGCACACAGCCCAGCTTGG
AGCGAACGACCTACACCGAACTGAGATACCTACAGCGTGAGCTATGAGAAAGCGCCACGCTTCCCGAAGG
GAGAAAGGCGGACAGGTATCCGGTAAGCGGCAGGGTCGGAACAGGAGAGCGCACGAGGGAGCTTCCAGGG
GGAAACGCCTGGTATCTTTATAGTCCTGTCGGGTTTCGCCACCTCTGACTTGAGCGTCGATTTTTGTGAT
GCTCGTCAGGGGGGCGGAGCCTATGGAAAAACGCCAGCAACGCGGCCTTTTTACGGTTCCTGGCCTTTTG
CTGGCCTTTTGCTCACATGTGCGAAGCGGAATTAATTCGCGAAGAAAAGCAGAAAAAACGCCGCTGAACG
CGGCGTTTTGGATTGTTTGCTGTTTCTTGCCGGATGCGGCGTGAACGCCTTATCCGGCCTACAAAAGCAC
GCAAACTCAATATATTGCAGAGATCATGTAGGCCTGATAAGCGTAGCGCATCAGGCAATTTAGCGTTTGA
AACTGCAGCCATGGTTATTTCCAGCAAATCAGACAGTAATTCTTTTTACCGCGACGCAGTAAGGTAAAAC
GACCAAACAGACGATCTTCTTCTTTAAAGAAGTATTCAGGATCGGACTGTTTTTCACCGTTAATGGTGAT
GGCATTGGAGGCGATAGTTTTACGTGCCTGACCACGGGAAGGTTGCAGTTCAGAATCGACCAGTGCCTGC
ATCAGGTCTGCGCCCTTTTCCATCTCAACCATCGGTACGCCGTCCTGCGCCAGCTGTTCGAAGTCCGCTT
CACTCAGCGCACTCAAAGAACCGCTGAACAGGCATTCGGTAATACGTTTTGCCGCCTGTAAACCTTCTTC
ACCGTGAACCAGACGAGTCACCTGCTCCGCCAGTACATACTGGGCGCGCGGTGCTTTACCGCTGTTTTTA
TCTTCTTCTTCCAGGGCGTTGATCTCTTCAATGCTCATAAAGGTGAAGAACTTCAGGAAGCGGTAAACGT
CGGCATCCGCAGTGTTGATCCAGAACTGGTAGAATTTGTACGGGCTGGTTTTCTTCGGATCTAACCAGAC
TGCGCCGCCTTCAGTTTTACCAAATTTGGTGCCATCTGCTTTAGTGATCAGCGGAACGGTCAGGCCAAAC
ACCTGATTCTGATGCAGACGACGGGTCAGGTCGATACCAGAAGTGATGTTACCCCACTGGTCAGAACCAC
CAATTTGCAGCACCACACCGTACTGTTTGTTCGCACAGGCCATACTATAACCCTGCAACAGGTTGTAGGA
AAACTCAGTGAACGAAATCCCCTGACCTTCACGGTTGAGACGCTGCTTAACCGCTTCTTTGTTGATCATC
TGGTTAACGGAGAAGTGTTTGCCAATATCGCGCAGGAAGGTCAGCACATTCATATTGCCGAACCAGTCAT
AGTTGTTCGCCGCGATAGCAGAGTTTTCTCCACAGTCGAAATCGAGGAACGGGGCAACCTGCTTACGGAT
TTTGTCCACCCACTCCTGAACAGTTTCTTCGGTGTTCAGCTTACGCTCGGCAGCTTTGAAGCTCGGGTCG
CCAATCAGACCCGTCGCGCCGCCTACCAGCGCAACCGGCTTGTGGCCCGCCTGCTGGAAGCGTTTCAGGC
ATAACAATGGAACAAGATGCCCCAAATGCAAGCTGTCAGCGGTAGGATCGAAGCCGCACACGAGCGCGAT
CGGGCCTTGCGCCAGTCGCTCTGCTAACGCTTCCTCGTCCGTCACCTGGGCTACCAGCCCCCGCTCTTGC
AATTGTTTAATCAAGTTACTGCTTGCCATATGGGATTCCTCAAAGCGTAAACAACGTATAACGGCGTATG
ATCTTATAAGCGGGACAGGCTGACAACCCGAGCGGCCGCGGATCCTTCAACTCAGCAAAAGTTCGATTTA
TTCAACAAAGCCGCCGTCCCGTCAAGTCAGCGTAATGCTCTGCCAGTGTTACAACCAATTAACCAATTCT
GATTAGAAAAACTCATCGAGCATCAAATGAAACTGCAATTTATTCATATCAGGATTATCAATACCATATT
TTTGAAAAAGCCGTTTCTGTAATGAAGGAGAAAACTCACCGAGGCAGTTCCATAGGATGGCAAGATCCTG
GTATCGGTCTGCGATTCCGACTCGTCCAACATCAATACAACCTATTAATTTCCCCTCGTCAAAAATAAGG
TTATCAAGTGAGAAATCACCATGAGTGACGACTGAATCCGGTGAGAATGGCAAAAGCTTATGCATTTCTT
TCCAGACTTGTTCAACAGGCCAGCCATTACGCTCGTCATCAAAATCACTCGCATCAACCAAACCGTTATT
CATTCGTGATTGCGCCTGAGCGAGACGAAATACGCGATCGCTGTTAAAAGGACAATTACAAACAGGAATC
GAATGCAACCGGCGCAGGAACACTGCCAGCGCATCAACAATATTTTCACCTGAATCAGGATATTCTTCTA
ATACCTGGAATGCTGTTTTCCCGGGGATCGCAGTGGTGAGTAACCATGCATCATCAGGAGTACGGATAAA
ATGCTTGATGGTCGGAAGAGGCATAAATTCCGTCAGCCAGTTTAGTCTGACCATCTCATCTGTAACATCA
TTGGCAACGCTACCTTTGCCATGTTTCAGAAACAACTCTGGCGCATCGGGCTTCCCATACAATCGATAGA
TTGTCGCACCTGATTGCCCGACATTATCGCGAGCCCATTTATACCCATATAAATCAGCATCCATGTTGGA
ATTTAATCGCGGCCTCGAGCAAGACGTTTCCCGTTGAATATGGCTCATAACACCCCTTGTATTACTGTTT
ATGTAAGCAGACAGTTTTATTGTTCATGACCAAAATCCCTTAACGTGAGTTTTCGTTCCACTGAGCGTCA
GACCCCGTAGAAAAGATCAAAGGATCTTC
Features (pLannotate 1.2.2; 3 found; start..end, strand, type, name):
      1..589     +  rep_origin     ori: high-copy-number ColE1/pMB1/pBR322/pUC origin of replication
    858..2129    -  CDS            tyrS: SYY_ECOLI - Experimental evidence at protein level: Swiss-Prot protein existence level 1. Catalyzes the attachment of L-tyrosine to tRNA(Tyr) in a two- step reaction: tyrosine is first activated by ATP to form Tyr-AMP and then transferred to the acceptor end of tRNA(Tyr) (PubMed:4292198, PubMed:4579631). Can also mischarge tRNA(Tyr) with D-tyrosine, leading to the formation of D-tyrosyl-tRNA(Tyr), which can be hydrolyzed by the D-aminoacyl-tRNA deacylase (PubMed:4292198). In vitro, can also use the non-natural amino acid azatyrosine (PubMed:11006270). From Escherichia coli (strain K12).
   2313..3128    -  CDS            KanR: aminoglycoside phosphotransferase; aph(3')-Ia; confers resistance to kanamycin in bacteria or G418 (Geneticin®) in eukaryotes
