[The description below was written by a language model from this plasmid's Addgene catalogue record and pLannotate feature annotations shown in this document.]
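Description:
pBK-EcTyrRS-VSMA is a compact (about 3.2 kb) bacterial expression plasmid built on the pBK backbone, a minimal vector commonly used to carry engineered aminoacyl-tRNA synthetases. It replicates at high copy number in E. coli through a ColE1/pMB1-type origin and is selected with kanamycin through a KanR aminoglycoside phosphotransferase gene. Apart from the origin, the resistance marker and the synthetase gene, the annotation identifies no other features. This fits the small backbone size of roughly 2 kb.

The payload is a roughly 1.3 kb open reading frame encoding the E. coli tyrosyl-tRNA synthetase (tyrS, EcYRS) in a mutant form designated VSMA, cloned between NdeI and PstI sites that both remain intact. The catalogue entry gives glnS as the promoter. This is the E. coli glutaminyl-tRNA synthetase promoter typically used in pBK vectors for constitutive synthetase expression, although it is not picked up in the automated feature table. The wild-type enzyme activates tyrosine and loads it onto tRNA(Tyr). The VSMA name presumably refers to a set of substitutions that alter substrate specificity, but the record does not state the mutated positions or which amino acid the variant accepts. No tRNA gene, tag or reporter is annotated on the plasmid.

According to the record, the construct expresses this synthetase for multiplexed BONCAT (bioorthogonal noncanonical amino acid tagging) in bacteria. In that approach, only cells carrying the engineered enzyme incorporate a chemically tractable noncanonical amino acid into newly made proteins, which allows cell-selective labelling and analysis of nascent proteomes.
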