Addgene plasmid #247683: pBK-EcTyrRS-VSMA
Purpose: Expressed E. coli tyrosyl synthetase for multiplexed BONCAT bacteria
Depositing lab: Abhishek Chatterjee. Depositing organization: Boston College. Publication: Cell-selective multiplexed bioorthogonal noncanonical amino acid tagging for nascent proteomics. Loynd C, Singha Roy SJ, Canarelli SE, Bak DW, Sundaresh B, Babbitz Z, van Opijnen T, Weerapana E, Chatterjee A. Nat Chem Biol. 2025 Oct 2. doi: 10.1038/s41589-025-02039-3. PubMed 41039161.
Backbone
  Vector backbone: pBK
  Backbone size w/o insert (bp): 1974
  Total vector size (bp): 3249
  Vector type: Bacterial Expression
Growth in bacteria
  Bacterial resistance: Kanamycin, 50 μg/mL
  Growth temperature: 37°C
  Growth strain: DH5alpha
  Copy number: High Copy
Gene/Insert
  Gene/Insert name: E. coli tyrosyl tRNA synthetase VSMA mutant (alt name: EcYRS)
  Species: E. coli
  Insert size (bp): 1275
  Promoter: glnS
  Cloning method: Restriction Enzyme; 5′ cloning site NdeI (not destroyed); 3′ cloning site PstI (not destroyed)
  Sequencing primers: 5′ gtcccgcttataagatcatacgc
Terms and licenses: Academic/Nonprofit Terms; Industry Terms: Not Available to Industry
How to cite: pBK-EcTyrRS-VSMA was a gift from Abhishek Chatterjee (Addgene plasmid # 247683 ; http://n2t.net/addgene:247683 ; RRID:Addgene_247683)
